Addgene plasmid #116796: pHAGE-STK31
Purpose: Lentiviral expression of STK31
Depositing lab: Gordon Mills & Kenneth Scott. Depositing organization: Baylor College of Medicine. Publication: Systematic Functional Annotation of Somatic Mutations in Cancer. Ng PK, Li J, Jeong KJ, Shao S, Chen H, Tsang YH, Sengupta S, Wang Z, Bhavana VH, Tran R, Soewito S, Minussi DC, Moreno D, Kong K, Dogruluk T, Lu H, Gao J, Tokheim C, Zhou DC, Johnson AM, Zeng J, Ip CKM, Ju Z, Wester M, Yu S, Li Y, Vellano CP, Schultz N, Karchin R, Ding L, Lu Y, Cheung LWT, Chen K, Shaw KR, Meric-Bernstam F, Scott KL, Yi S, Sahni N, Liang H, Mills GB. Cancer Cell. 2018 Mar 12;33(3):450-462.e10. doi: 10.1016/j.ccell.2018.01.021. PubMed 29533785.
Backbone
  Vector backbone: pHAGE
  Vector type: Lentiviral
Growth in bacteria
  Bacterial resistance: Ampicillin, 100 μg/mL
  Growth temperature: 37°C
  Growth strain: Stbl3
  Copy number: High Copy
Gene/Insert
  Gene/Insert name: STK31
  Species: H. sapiens (human)
  Mutation: WT
  Entrez Gene: STK31 (a.k.a. TDRD8, SGK396, FLJ16102)
  Cloning method: Gateway Cloning
Terms and licenses: Academic/Nonprofit Terms; Industry Terms: Not Available to Industry
How to cite: pHAGE-STK31 was a gift from Gordon Mills & Kenneth Scott (Addgene plasmid # 116796 ; http://n2t.net/addgene:116796 ; RRID:Addgene_116796)
