[The description below was written by a language model from this plasmid's Addgene catalogue record and pLannotate feature annotations shown in this document.]
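Description:
pHAGE-STK31 is an HIV-1-derived lentiviral expression vector built on the pHAGE backbone and carrying the wild-type human serine/threonine kinase STK31 (also known as TDRD8 or SGK396). It is propagated in E. coli through a high-copy ColE1/pUC-type origin and selected with ampicillin via the β-lactamase gene. The recorded growth strain is a recombination-deficient one, as is commonly chosen for repeat-containing lentiviral plasmids. The viral portion contains a truncated 5' LTR, the Ψ packaging signal with a gag fragment, the Rev response element for Rev-dependent nuclear export of the genomic RNA, the cPPT/CTS element, and a ΔU3 self-inactivating 3' LTR. Transducing particles therefore require packaging and envelope functions supplied in trans.

Between the LTRs, the constitutive human EF-1α promoter drives the STK31 open reading frame of about 3 kb, which was introduced by Gateway recombination and is flanked by attB1 and attB2 sites. A V5 epitope tag lies just downstream of attB2, positioned as a potential C-terminal tag, although the record does not state whether the insert reads through into it. An EMCV IRES then directs translation of EGFP from the same transcript, giving a fluorescent marker of transduced cells, and a WPRE enhances transcript expression. The automated annotation labelled the coding sequence by its closest match to mouse Stk31, whereas the catalogue entry specifies the human gene; this most likely reflects the annotation database rather than the insert's origin. The plasmid comes from a collection made for systematic functional annotation of somatic cancer mutations, where a wild-type clone like this one would plausibly serve as the reference for mutant alleles.
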