Features (pLannotate 1.2.2; 27 found; start..end, strand, type, name):
    377..634     +  LTR            5' LTR (truncated): truncated 5' long terminal repeat (LTR) from HIV-1
    681..806     +  misc_feature   HIV-1 Ψ: packaging signal of human immunodeficiency virus type 1
    790..1128    +  CDS            HIV-1 gag (fragment): gag protein from human immunodeficiency virus 1; gag
   1303..1536    +  misc_feature   RRE: The Rev response element (RRE) of HIV-1 allows for Rev-dependent mRNA export from the nucleus to the cytoplasm.
   1913..2013    +  CDS            Rev (fragment): human immunodeficiency virus 1 (HIV-1) Rev protein; rev; enhances nuclear export of unspliced and incompletely spliced viral mRNAs
   2058..2175    +  misc_feature   cPPT/CTS: central polypurine tract and central termination sequence of HIV-1
   2223..3401    +  promoter       EF-1α promoter: strong constitutive promoter for human elongation factor EF-1α
   3422..3442    +  protein_bind   attB1: mutant version of attB; core recombination site for the Gateway® BP reaction BP Clonase™
   3448..6495    +  CDS            Stk31: STK31_MOUSE - Experimental evidence at protein level: Swiss-Prot protein existence level 1. From Mus musculus (Mouse).
   6509..6533    -  protein_bind   attB2: mutant version of attB; recombination site for the Gateway® BP reaction BP Clonase™
   6586..6627    +  CDS            V5 tag: epitope tag from simian virus 5
   6753..7215    +  misc_feature   IRES: internal ribosome entry site (IRES) of the encephalomyocarditis virus (EMCV)
   7229..7948    +  CDS            EGFP: the original enhanced GFP (Yang et al., 1996) mammalian codon-optimized
   7962..8550    +  misc_feature   WPRE: woodchuck hepatitis virus posttranscriptional regulatory element
   8558..8623    +  CDS            nef (fragment): NEF_HV1Z2 - Experimental evidence at protein level: Swiss-Prot protein existence level 1. Extracellular Nef protein targets CD4(+) T-lymphocytes for apoptosis by interacting with CXCR4 surface receptors. From Human immunodeficiency virus type 1 group M subtype D (isolate Z2/CDC-Z34) (HIV-1).
   8625..8858    +  LTR            3' LTR (ΔU3): self-inactivating 3' long terminal repeat (LTR) from HIV-1
   9063..9167    +  promoter       AmpR promoter: bla
   9168..10028   +  CDS            AmpR: β-lactamase; bla; confers resistance to ampicillin, carbenicillin, and related antibiotics
  10199..10787   +  rep_origin     ori: high-copy-number ColE1/pMB1/pBR322/pUC origin of replication
  10970..11024   +  CDS            lacI (fragment): lac repressor; lacI; The lac repressor binds to the lac operator to inhibit transcription in E. coli. This inhibition can be relieved by adding lactose or isopropyl-β-D-thiogalactopyranoside (IPTG).
  11030..11123   +  rep_origin     SV40 ori (fragment): SV40 origin of replication
  11148..11185   +  CDS            lacI (fragment): lac repressor; lacI; The lac repressor binds to the lac operator to inhibit transcription in E. coli. This inhibition can be relieved by adding lactose or isopropyl-β-D-thiogalactopyranoside (IPTG).
  11198..11219   +  protein_bind   CAP binding site: CAP binding activates transcription in the presence of cAMP. E. coli catabolite activator protein
  11234..11264   +  promoter       lac promoter: promoter for the E. coli lac operon
  11268..11290   +  protein_bind   lac operator (fragment): The lac repressor binds to the lac operator to inhibit transcription in E. coli. This inhibition can be relieved by adding lactose or isopropyl-β-D-thiogalactopyranoside (IPTG). lac repressor encoded by lacI
  11322..11405   +  polyA_signal   SV40 poly(A) signal (fragment): SV40 polyadenylation signal
  11572..329     +  CDS            nef (fragment) (across the origin): NEF_HV1BR - Experimental evidence at protein level: Swiss-Prot protein existence level 1. Extracellular Nef protein targets CD4(+) T-lymphocytes for apoptosis by interacting with CXCR4 surface receptors (PubMed:14990729). From Human immunodeficiency virus type 1 group M subtype B (isolate BRU/LAI) (HIV-1).
>Addgene plasmid #116796 | pHAGE-STK31 | addgene full sequence | sequence record 241750 | Addgene NGS Result
TGGAAGGGCTAATTCACTCCCAAAGAAGACAAGATATCCTTGATCTGTGGATCTACCACACACAAGGCTA
CTTCCCTGATTAGCAGAACTACACACCAGGGCCAGGGGTCAGATATCCACTGACCTTTGGATGGTGCTAC
AAGCTAGTACCAGTTGAGCCAGATAAGGTAGAAGAGGCCAATAAAGGAGAGAACACCAGCTTGTTACACC
CTGTGAGCCTGCATGGGATGGATGACCCGGAGAGAGAAGTGTTAGAGTGGAGGTTTGACAGCCGCCTAGC
ATTTCATCACGTGGCCCGAGAGCTGCATCCGGAGTACTTCAAGAACTGCTGATATCGAGCTTGCTACAAG
GGACTTTCCGCTGGGGACTTTCCAGGGAGGCGTGGCCTGGGCGGGACTGGGGAGTGGCGAGCCCTCAGAT
CCTGCATATAAGCAGCTGCTTTTTGCCTGTACTGGGTCTCTCTGGTTAGACCAGATCTGAGCCTGGGAGC
TCTCTGGCTAACTAGGGAACCCACTGCTTAAGCCTCAATAAAGCTTGCCTTGAGTGCTTCAAGTAGTGTG
TGCCCGTCTGTTGTGTGACTCTGGTAACTAGAGATCCCTCAGACCCTTTTAGTCAGTGTGGAAAATCTCT
AGCAGTGGCGCCCGAACAGGGACTTGAAAGCGAAAGGGAAACCAGAGGAGCTCTCTCGACGCAGGACTCG
GCTTGCTGAAGCGCGCACGGCAAGAGGCGAGGGGCGGCGACTGGTGAGTACGCCAAAAATTTTGACTAGC
GGAGGCTAGAAGGAGAGAGATGGGTGCGAGAGCGTCAGTATTAAGCGGGGGAGAATTAGATCGCGATGGG
AAAAAATTCGGTTAAGGCCAGGGGGAAAGAAAAAATATAAATTAAAACATATAGTATGGGCAAGCAGGGA
GCTAGAACGATTCGCAGTTAATCCTGGCCTGTTAGAAACATCAGAAGGCTGTAGACAAATACTGGGACAG
CTACAACCATCCCTTCAGACAGGATCAGAAGAACTTAGATCATTATATAATACAGTAGCAACCCTCTATT
GTGTGCATCAAAGGATAGAGATAAAAGACACCAAGGAAGCTTTAGACAAGATAGAGGAAGAGCAAAACAA
AAGTAAGACCACCGCACAGCAAGCGGCCGGCCGCTGATCTTCAGACCTGGAGGAGGAGATATGAGGGACA
ATTGGAGAAGTGAATTATATAAATATAAAGTAGTAAAAATTGAACCATTAGGAGTAGCACCCACCAAGGC
AAAGAGAAGAGTGGTGCAGAGAGAAAAAAGAGCAGTGGGAATAGGAGCTTTGTTCCTTGGGTTCTTGGGA
GCAGCAGGAAGCACTATGGGCGCAGCGTCAATGACGCTGACGGTACAGGCCAGACAATTATTGTCTGGTA
TAGTGCAGCAGCAGAACAATTTGCTGAGGGCTATTGAGGCGCAACAGCATCTGTTGCAACTCACAGTCTG
GGGCATCAAGCAGCTCCAGGCAAGAATCCTGGCTGTGGAAAGATACCTAAAGGATCAACAGCTCCTGGGG
ATTTGGGGTTGCTCTGGAAAACTCATTTGCACCACTGCTGTGCCTTGGAATGCTAGTTGGAGTAATAAAT
CTCTGGAACAGATTTGGAATCACACGACCTGGATGGAGTGGGACAGAGAAATTAACAATTACACAAGCTT
AATACACTCCTTAATTGAAGAATCGCAAAACCAGCAAGAAAAGAATGAACAAGAATTATTGGAATTAGAT
AAATGGGCAAGTTTGTGGAATTGGTTTAACATAACAAATTGGCTGTGGTATATAAAATTATTCATAATGA
TAGTAGGAGGCTTGGTAGGTTTAAGAATAGTTTTTGCTGTACTTTCTATAGTGAATAGAGTTAGGCAGGG
ATATTCACCATTATCGTTTCAGACCCACCTCCCAACCCCGAGGGGACCCGACAGGCCCGAAGGAATAGAA
GAAGAAGGTGGAGAGAGAGACAGAGACAGATCCATTCGATTAGTGAACGGATCTCGACGGTATCGCCGAA
TTCACAAATGGCAGTATTCATCCACAATTTTAAAAGAAAAGGGGGGATTGGGGGGTACAGTGCAGGGGAA
AGAATAGTAGACATAATAGCAACAGACATACAAACTAAAGAATTACAAAAACAAATTACAAAAATTCAAA
ATTTTCGGGTTTATTACAGGGACAGCAGAGATCCAGTTTGGACTAGTCGTGAGGCTCCGGTGCCCGTCAG
TGGGCAGAGCGCACATCGCCCACAGTCCCCGAGAAGTTGGGGGGAGGGGTCGGCAATTGAACCGGTGCCT
AGAGAAGGTGGCGCGGGGTAAACTGGGAAAGTGATGTCGTGTACTGGCTCCGCCTTTTTCCCGAGGGTGG
GGGAGAACCGTATATAAGTGCAGTAGTCGCCGTGAACGTTCTTTTTCGCAACGGGTTTGCCGCCAGAACA
CAGGTAAGTGCCGTGTGTGGTTCCCGCGGGCCTGGCCTCTTTACGGGTTATGGCCCTTGCGTGCCTTGAA
TTACTTCCACCTGGCTGCAGTACGTGATTCTTGATCCCGAGCTTCGGGTTGGAAGTGGGTGGGAGAGTTC
GAGGCCTTGCGCTTAAGGAGCCCCTTCGCCTCGTGCTTGAGTTGAGGCCTGGCCTGGGCGCTGGGGCCGC
CGCGTGCGAATCTGGTGGCACCTTCGCGCCTGTCTCGCTGCTTTCGATAAGTCTCTAGCCATTTAAAATT
TTTGATGACCTGCTGCGACGCTTTTTTTCTGGCAAGATAGTCTTGTAAATGCGGGCCAAGATCTGCACAC
TGGTATTTCGGTTTTTGGGGCCGCGGGCGGCGACGGGGCCCGTGCGTCCCAGCGCACATGTTCGGCGAGG
CGGGGCCTGCGAGCGCGGCCACCGAGAATCGGACGGGGGTAGTCTCAAGCTGGCCGGCCTGCTCTGGTGC
CTGGCCTCGCGCCGCCGTGTATCGCCCCGCCCTGGGCGGCAAGGCTGGCCCGGTCGGCACCAGTTGCGTG
AGCGGAAAGATGGCCGCTTCCCGGCCCTGCTGCAGGGAGCTCAAAATGGAGGACGCGGCGCTCGGGAGAG
CGGGCGGGTGAGTCACCCACACAAAGGAAAAGGGCCTTTCCGTCCTCAGCCGTCGCTTCATGTGACTCCA
CGGAGTACCGGGCGCCGTCCAGGCACCTCGATTAGTTCTCGAGCTTTTGGAGTACGTCGTCTTTAGGTTG
GGGGGAGGGGTTTTATGCGATGGAGTTTCCCCACACTGAGTGGGTGGAGACTGAAGTTAGGCCAGCTTGG
CACTTGATGTAATTCTCCTTGGAATTTGCCCTTTTTGAGTTTGGATCTTGGTTCATTCTCAAGCCTCAGA
CAGTGGTTCAAAGTTTTTTTCTTCCATTTCAGGTGTCGTGAAGCGGCCCTGCAGATATCAACAAGTTTGT
ACAAAAAAGCAGGCACCATGTGGGTCCAGGGTCACTCTTCTAGAGCTTCCGCAACGGAAAGTGTGAGTTT
TTCAGGAATTGTTCAAATGGATGAAGATACACATTACGATAAAGTGGAAGATGTGGTTGGAAGTCACATA
GAAGATGCAGTAACATTTTGGGCCCAGAGTATCAATAGAAATAAGGATATCATGAAGATTGGTTGCTCAC
TGTCTGAAGTTTGCCCCCACGCCAGTTCAGTTTTGGGGAATCTTGACCCAAACAAGATTTATGGTGGATT
ATTTTCTGAAGATCAGTGTTGGTACAGATGCAAAGTACTGAAAATCATCAGCGTTGAAAAGTGTCTGGTG
AGGTACATTGACTATGGAAATACTGAAATTCTAAATCGATCTGATATAGTTGAAATTCCTTTGGAGCTGC
AGTTTTCTAGTGTTGCCAAAAAGTATAAACTTTGGGGACTACACATTCCTTCTGATCAAGAAGTTACCCA
GTTTGATCAGGGCACAACCTTTTTGGGGAGCTTGATTTTTGAAAAGGAAATAAAAATGAGAATTAAAGCA
ACCTCTGAAGATGGAACAGTTATTGCTCAGGCTGAGTATGGCAGTGTGGATATAGGGGAAGAGGTGCTTA
AGAAAGGATTTGCAGAGAAATGCAGACTTGCTTCCAGAACTGACATCTGTGAGGAAAAAAAATTGGATCC
TGGTCAACTTGTTCTCAGGAACCTCAAAAGCCCCATTCCTTTGTGGGGGCATAGATCAAACCAGTCAACC
TTCAGCAGGCCCAAGGGGCACTTAAGTGAGAAAATGACTCTTGACTTGAAGGATGAAAATGATGCAGGCA
ATCTTATAACATTTCCAAAGGAAAGTTTGGCTGTTGGTGACTTTAATTTAGGGTCTAACGTCAGCCTGGA
AAAAATTAAGCAGGACCAGAAACTGATTGAAGAAAATGAAAAACTTAAAACAGAGAAGGACGCTCTTCTT
GAAAGTTATAAGGCGTTAGAATTGAAAGTAGAGCAGATTGCCCAGGAGCTGCAGCAAGAGAAGGCAGCTG
CTGTGGATTTGACTAACCACTTAGAATACACTCTGAAGACCTATATAGATACCAGAATGAAAAATCTGGC
AGCTAAGATGGAAATACTGAAAGAAATGAGGCATGTCGACATCAGTGTCCGTTTCGGAAAAGACCTTTCA
GATGCTATACAAGTGTTGGATGAAGGGTGCTTTACTACTCCAGCTTCTTTGAATGGATTAGAGATAATAT
GGGCAGAATACAGTCTGGCTCAGGAGAATATTAAAACTTGTGAATATGTGAGTGAAGGGAATATTTTGAT
TGCCCAAAGAAATGAAATGCAGCAGAAGCTGTACATGTCAGTAGAAGATTTTATTCTGGAAGTTGATGAG
TCATCTCTTAATAAACGCTTAAAAACATTGCAGGATTTGTCAGTCTCTTTAGAAGCAGTGTATGGACAAG
CCAAAGAAGGAGCAAATTCTGATGAAATACTTAAAAAATTTTATGACTGGAAGTGTGATAAAAGAGAGGA
GTTCACCAGTGTTAGAAGTGAAACAGACGCTTCTCTGCACCGTCTTGTAGCATGGTTCCAAAGAACCTTA
AAGGTTTTTGACCTATCTGTGGAAGGATCACTGATTTCAGAAGACGCAATGGATAATATTGATGAAATCC
TAGAGAAGACTGAGTCAAGTGTCTGCAAAGAGCTGGAGATAGCTCTGGTTGATCAAGGTGATGCAGACAA
GGAGATAATTTCAAATACATATAGTCAAGTACTGCAAAAGATTCATTCAGAGGAAAGGCTCATTGCCACA
GTACAAGCTAAGTACAAGGACAGTATTGAGTTTAAAAAGCAGCTTATTGAATATTTAAATAAGAGTCCCA
GTGTGGATCACTTGCTATCCATTAAGAAGACATTGAAAAGCTTAAAAGCTCTACTCAGATGGAAATTGGT
TGAAAAGAGTAATTTGGAAGAGTCAGATGATCCTGATGGCTCTCAAATTGAGAAAATAAAAGAAGAAATA
ACTCAGCTGCGCAATAATGTCTTTCAGGAAATTTATCATGAGAGAGAGGAATATGAGATGCTAACTAGTT
TGGCACAGAAATGGTTCCCTGAGCTGCCTCTGCTTCATCCTGAAATAGGATTACTCAAATACATGAACTC
TGGTGGTCTCCTTACAATGAGCTTGGAACGAGATCTTCTTGATGCTGAGCCCATGAAGGAACTTAGCAGC
AAGCGTCCTTTGGTACGTTCTGAGGTTAATGGGCAGATAATTCTGTTAAAGGGCTATTCTGTGGATGTTG
ACACAGAAGCCAAGGTGATTGAGAGAGCAGCCACCTACCATAGAGCTTGGAGAGAAGCTGAAGGAGACTC
AGGGTTACTGCCATTGATATTCCTGTTTTTATGTAAGTCTGATCCTATGGCTTATCTGATGGTCCCATAC
TACCCTAGGGCAAACCTGAATGCTGTTCAAGCCAACATGCCTTTAAATTCAGAAGAAACTTTAAAGGTCA
TGAAAGGTGTTGCCCAGGGTCTGCATACATTGCATAAGGCTGACATAATTCATGGATCACTTCATCAGAA
CAATGTATTTGCTTTAAACCGTGAACAAGGAATTGTTGGAGATTTTGACTTCACCAAATCTGTGAGTCAG
CGAGCCTCGGTGAACATGATGGTTGGTGACTTGAGTTTGATGTCACCTGAGTTGAAAATGGGAAAACCTG
CTTCTCCAGGTTCAGACTTATATGCTTATGGCTGCCTCTTATTATGGCTTTCTGTTCAAAATCAGGAGTT
TGAGATAAATAAAGATGGAATCCCCAAAGTGGATCAGTTTCATCTGGATGATAAAGTCAAATCCCTCCTC
TGTAGCTTGATATGTTATAGAAGTTCAATGACTGCTGAACAAGTTTTAAATGCTGAATGTTTCTTGATGC
CAAAGGAGCAATCAGTTCCAAACCCAGAAAAAGATACTGAATACACCCTATATAAAAAGGAAGAAGAAAT
AAAGACGGAGAACTTGGATAAATGTATGGAGAAGACAAGAAATGGTGAAGCCAACTTTGATTGTTAGAAC
CCAGCTTTCTTGTACAAAGTGGTTGATATCCAGCACAGTGGCGGCCGCTCGAGTCTAGAGGGCCCGCGGT
TCGAAGGTAAGCCTATCCCTAACCCTCTCCTCGGTCTCGATTCTACGCGTACCGGTTAGTAATGAGATCC
CTCCCCCCCCCCTAACGTTACTGGCCGAAGCCGCTTGGAATAAGGCCGGTGTGCGTTTGTCTATATGTTA
TTTTCCACCATATTGCCGTCTTTTGGCAATGTGAGGGCCCGGAAACCTGGCCCTGTCTTCTTGACGAGCA
TTCCTAGGGGTCTTTCCCCTCTCGCCAAAGGAATGCAAGGTCTGTTGAATGTCGTGAAGGAAGCAGTTCC
TCTGGAAGCTTCTTGAAGACAAACAACGTCTGTAGCGACCCTTTGCAGGCAGCGGAACCCCCCACCTGGC
GACAGGTGCCTCTGCGGCCAAAAGCCACGTGTATAAGATACACCTGCAAAGGCGGCACAACCCCAGTGCC
ACGTTGTGAGTTGGATAGTTGTGGAAAGAGTCAAATGGCTCTCCTCAAGCGTATTCAACAAGGGGCTGAA
GGATGCCCAGAAGGTACCCCATTGTATGGGATCTGATCTGGGGCCTCGGTGCACATGCTTTACATGTGTT
TAGTCGAGGTTAAAAAAACGTCTAGGCCCCCCGAACCACGGGGACGTGGTTTTCCTTTGAAAAACACGAT
GATAATATGGCCACACATATGGTGAGCAAGGGCGAGGAGCTGTTCACCGGGGTGGTGCCCATCCTGGTCG
AGCTGGACGGCGACGTAAACGGCCACAAGTTCAGCGTGTCCGGCGAGGGCGAGGGCGATGCCACCTACGG
CAAGCTGACCCTGAAGTTCATCTGCACCACCGGCAAGCTGCCCGTGCCCTGGCCCACCCTCGTGACCACC
CTGACCTACGGCGTGCAGTGCTTCAGCCGCTACCCCGACCACATGAAGCAGCACGACTTCTTCAAGTCCG
CCATGCCCGAAGGCTACGTCCAGGAGCGCACCATCTTCTTCAAGGACGACGGCAACTACAAGACCCGCGC
CGAGGTGAAGTTCGAGGGCGACACCCTGGTGAACCGCATCGAGCTGAAGGGCATCGACTTCAAGGAGGAC
GGCAACATCCTGGGGCACAAGCTGGAGTACAACTACAACAGCCACAACGTCTATATCATGGCCGACAAGC
AGAAGAACGGCATCAAGGTGAACTTCAAGATCCGCCACAACATCGAGGACGGCAGCGTGCAGCTCGCCGA
CCACTACCAGCAGAACACCCCCATCGGCGACGGCCCCGTGCTGCTGCCCGACAACCACTACCTGAGCACC
CAGTCCGCCCTGAGCAAAGACCCCAACGAGAAGCGCGATCACATGGTCCTGCTGGAGTTCGTGACCGCCG
CCGGGATCACTCTCGGCATGGACGAGCTGTACAAGTAAATCGATAGATCCTAATCAACCTCTGGATTACA
AAATTTGTGAAAGATTGACTGGTATTCTTAACTATGTTGCTCCTTTTACGCTATGTGGATACGCTGCTTT
AATGCCTTTGTATCATGCTATTGCTTCCCGTATGGCTTTCATTTTCTCCTCCTTGTATAAATCCTGGTTG
CTGTCTCTTTATGAGGAGTTGTGGCCCGTTGTCAGGCAACGTGGCGTGGTGTGCACTGTGTTTGCTGACG
CAACCCCCACTGGTTGGGGCATTGCCACCACCTGTCAGCTCCTTTCCGGGACTTTCGCTTTCCCCCTCCC
TATTGCCACGGCGGAACTCATCGCCGCCTGCCTTGCCCGCTGCTGGACAGGGGCTCGGCTGTTGGGCACT
GACAATTCCGTGGTGTTGTCGGGGAAATCATCGTCCTTTCCTTGGCTGCTCGCCTGTGTTGCCACCTGGA
TTCTGCGCGGGACGTCCTTCTGCTACGTCCCTTCGGCCCTCAATCCAGCGGACCTTCCTTCCCGCGGCCT
GCTGCCGGCTCTGCGGCCTCTTCCGCGTCTTCGCCTTCGCCCTCAGACGAGTCGGATCTCCCTTTGGGCC
GCCTCCCCGCCTGAGATCCTTTAAGACCAATGACTTACAAGGCAGCTGTAGATCTTAGCCACTTTTTAAA
AGAAAAGGGGGGACTGGAAGGGCTAATTCACTCCCAACGAAGACAAGATCTGCTTTTTGCTTGTACTGGG
TCTCTCTGGTTAGACCAGATCTGAGCCTGGGAGCTCTCTGGCTAACTAGGGAACCCACTGCTTAAGCCTC
AATAAAGCTTGCCTTGAGTGCTTCAAGTAGTGTGTGCCCGTCTGTTGTGTGACTCTGGTAACTAGAGATC
CCTCAGACCCTTTTAGTCAGTGTGGAAAATCTCTAGCAGTAGTAGTTCATGTCATCTTATTATTCAGTAT
TTATAACTTGCAAAGAAATGAATATCAGAGAGTGAGAGGCCCGGGTTAATTAAGGAAAGGGCTAGATCAT
TCTTGAAGACGAAAGGGCCTCGTGATACGCCTATTTTTATAGGTTAATGTCATGATAATAATGGTTTCTT
AGACGTCAGGTGGCACTTTTCGGGGAAATGTGCGCGGAACCCCTATTTGTTTATTTTTCTAAATACATTC
AAATATGTATCCGCTCATGAGACAATAACCCTGATAAATGCTTCAATAATATTGAAAAAGGAAGAGTATG
AGTATTCAACATTTCCGTGTCGCCCTTATTCCCTTTTTTGCGGCATTTTGCCTTCCTGTTTTTGCTCACC
CAGAAACGCTGGTGAAAGTAAAAGATGCTGAAGATCAGTTGGGTGCACGAGTGGGTTACATCGAACTGGA
TCTCAACAGCGGTAAGATCCTTGAGAGTTTTCGCCCCGAAGAACGTTTTCCAATGATGAGCACTTTTAAA
GTTCTGCTATGTGGCGCGGTATTATCCCGTGTTGACGCCGGGCAAGAGCAACTCGGTCGCCGCATACACT
ATTCTCAGAATGACTTGGTTGAGTACTCACCAGTCACAGAAAAGCATCTTACGGATGGCATGACAGTAAG
AGAATTATGCAGTGCTGCCATAACCATGAGTGATAACACTGCGGCCAACTTACTTCTGACAACGATCGGA
GGACCGAAGGAGCTAACCGCTTTTTTGCACAACATGGGGGATCATGTAACTCGCCTTGATCGTTGGGAAC
CGGAGCTGAATGAAGCCATACCAAACGACGAGCGTGACACCACGATGCCTGTAGCAATGGCAACAACGTT
GCGCAAACTATTAACTGGCGAACTACTTACTCTAGCTTCCCGGCAACAATTAATAGACTGGATGGAGGCG
GATAAAGTTGCAGGACCACTTCTGCGCTCGGCCCTTCCGGCTGGCTGGTTTATTGCTGATAAATCTGGAG
CCGGTGAGCGTGGGTCTCGCGGTATCATTGCAGCACTGGGGCCAGATGGTAAGCCCTCCCGTATCGTAGT
TATCTACACGACGGGGAGTCAGGCAACTATGGATGAACGAAATAGACAGATCGCTGAGATAGGTGCCTCA
CTGATTAAGCATTGGTAACTGTCAGACCAAGTTTACTCATATATACTTTAGATTGATTTAAAACTTCATT
TTTAATTTAAAAGGATCTAGGTGAAGATCCTTTTTGATAATCTCATGACCAAAATCCCTTAACGTGAGTT
TTCGTTCCACTGAGCGTCAGACCCCGTAGAAAAGATCAAAGGATCTTCTTGAGATCCTTTTTTTCTGCGC
GTAATCTGCTGCTTGCAAACAAAAAAACCACCGCTACCAGCGGTGGTTTGTTTGCCGGATCAAGAGCTAC
CAACTCTTTTTCCGAAGGTAACTGGCTTCAGCAGAGCGCAGATACCAAATACTGTTCTTCTAGTGTAGCC
GTAGTTAGGCCACCACTTCAAGAACTCTGTAGCACCGCCTACATACCTCGCTCTGCTAATCCTGTTACCA
GTGGCTGCTGCCAGTGGCGATAAGTCGTGTCTTACCGGGTTGGACTCAAGACGATAGTTACCGGATAAGG
CGCAGCGGTCGGGCTGAACGGGGGGTTCGTGCACACAGCCCAGCTTGGAGCGAACGACCTACACCGAACT
GAGATACCTACAGCGTGAGCTATGAGAAAGCGCCACGCTTCCCGAAGGGAGAAAGGCGGACAGGTATCCG
GTAAGCGGCAGGGTCGGAACAGGAGAGCGCACGAGGGAGCTTCCAGGGGGAAACGCCTGGTATCTTTATA
GTCCTGTCGGGTTTCGCCACCTCTGACTTGAGCGTCGATTTTTGTGATGCTCGTCAGGGGGGCGGAGCCT
ATGGAAAAACGCCAGCAACGCGGCCTTTTTACGGTTCCTGGCCTTTTGCTGGCCTTTTGCTCACATGTTC
TTTCCTGCGTTATCCCCTGATTCTGTGGATAACCGTATTACCGCCTTTGAGTGAGCTGATACCGCTCGCC
GCAGCCGAACGACCGAGCGCAGCGAGTCAGTGAGCGAGGAAGCGGAAGAGCGCCCAATACGCAAACCGCC
TCTCCCCGCGCGTTGGCCGATTCATTAATGCAGCAAGCTCATGGCTGACTAATTTTTTTTATTTATGCAG
AGGCCGAGGCCGCCTCGGCCTCTGAGCTATTCCAGAAGTAGTGAGGAGGCTTTTTTGGAGGCCTAGGCTT
TTGCAAAAAGCTCCCCGTGGCACGACAGGTTTCCCGACTGGAAAGCGGGCAGTGAGCGCAACGCAATTAA
TGTGAGTTAGCTCACTCATTAGGCACCCCAGGCTTTACACTTTATGCTTCCGGCTCGTATGTTGTGTGGA
ATTGTGAGCGGATAACAATTTCACACAGGAAACAGCTATGACATGATTACGAATTTCACAAATAAAGCAT
TTTTTTCACTGCATTCTAGTTGTGGTTTGTCCAAACTCATCAATGTATCTTATCATGTCTGGATCAACTG
GATAACTCAAGCTAACCAAAATCATCCCAAACTTCCCACCCCATACCCTATTACCACTGCCAATTACCTG
TGGTTTCATTTACTCTAAACCTGTGATTCCTCTGAATTATTTTCATTTTAAAGAAATTGTATTTGTTAAA
TATGTACTACAAACTTAGTAGT
