>Addgene plasmid #116796 | pHAGE-STK31 | depositor partial sequence | sequence record 219672 | insert
ATGTGGGTCCAGGGTCACTCTTCTAGAGCTTCCGCAACGGAAAGTGTGAGTTTTTCAGGAATTGTTCAAA
TGGATGAAGATACACATTACGATAAAGTGGAAGATGTGGTTGGAAGTCACATAGAAGATGCAGTAACATT
TTGGGCCCAGAGTATCAATAGAAATAAGGATATCATGAAGATTGGTTGCTCACTGTCTGAAGTTTGCCCC
CACGCCAGTTCAGTTTTGGGGAATCTTGACCCAAACAAGATTTATGGTGGATTATTTTCTGAAGATCAGT
GTTGGTACAGATGCAAAGTACTGAAAATCATCAGCGTTGAAAAGTGTCTGGTGAGGTACATTGACTATGG
AAATACTGAAATTCTAAATCGATCTGATATAGTTGAAATTCCTTTGGAGCTGCAGTTTTCTAGTGTTGCC
AAAAAGTATAAACTTTGGGGACTACACATTCCTTCTGATCAAGAAGTTACCCAGTTTGATCAGGGCACAA
CCTTTTTGGGGAGCTTGATTTTTGAAAAGGAAATAAAAATGAGAATTAAAGCAACCTCTGAAGATGGAAC
AGTTATTGCTCAGGCTGAGTATGGCAGTGTGGATATAGGGGAAGAGGTGCTTAAGAAAGGATTTGCAGAG
AAATGCAGACTTGCTTCCAGAACTGACATCTGTGAGGAAAAAAAATTGGATCCTGGTCAACTTGTTCTCA
GGAACCTCAAAAGCCCCATTCCTTTGTGGGGGCATAGATCAAACCAGTCAACCTTCAGCAGGCCCAAGGG
GCACTTAAGTGAGAAAATGACTCTTGACTTGAAGGATGAAAATGATGCAGGCAATCTTATAACATTTCCA
AAGGAAAGTTTGGCTGTTGGTGACTTTAATTTAGGGTCTAACGTCAGCCTGGAAAAAATTAAGCAGGACC
AGAAACTGATTGAAGAAAATGAAAAACTTAAAACAGAGAAGGACGCTCTTCTTGAAAGTTATAAGGCGTT
AGAATTGAAAGTAGAGCAGATTGCCCAGGAGCTGCAGCAAGAGAAGGCAGCTGCTGTGGATTTGACTAAC
CACTTAGAATACACTCTGAAGACCTATATAGATACCAGAATGAAAAATCTGGCAGCTAAGATGGAAATAC
TGAAAGAAATGAGGCATGTCGACATCAGTGTCCGTTTCGGAAAAGACCTTTCAGATGCTATACAAGTGTT
GGATGAAGGGTGCTTTACTACTCCAGCTTCTTTGAATGGATTAGAGATAATATGGGCAGAATACAGTCTG
GCTCAGGAGAATATTAAAACTTGTGAATATGTGAGTGAAGGGAATATTTTGATTGCCCAAAGAAATGAAA
TGCAGCAGAAGCTGTACATGTCAGTAGAAGATTTTATTCTGGAAGTTGATGAGTCATCTCTTAATAAACG
CTTAAAAACATTGCAGGATTTGTCAGTCTCTTTAGAAGCAGTGTATGGACAAGCCAAAGAAGGAGCAAAT
TCTGATGAAATACTTAAAAAATTTTATGACTGGAAGTGTGATAAAAGAGAGGAGTTCACCAGTGTTAGAA
GTGAAACAGACGCTTCTCTGCACCGTCTTGTAGCATGGTTCCAAAGAACCTTAAAGGTTTTTGACCTATC
TGTGGAAGGATCACTGATTTCAGAAGACGCAATGGATAATATTGATGAAATCCTAGAGAAGACTGAGTCA
AGTGTCTGCAAAGAGCTGGAGATAGCTCTGGTTGATCAAGGTGATGCAGACAAGGAGATAATTTCAAATA
CATATAGTCAAGTACTGCAAAAGATTCATTCAGAGGAAAGGCTCATTGCCACAGTACAAGCTAAGTACAA
GGACAGTATTGAGTTTAAAAAGCAGCTTATTGAATATTTAAATAAGAGTCCCAGTGTGGATCACTTGCTA
TCCATTAAGAAGACATTGAAAAGCTTAAAAGCTCTACTCAGATGGAAATTGGTTGAAAAGAGTAATTTGG
AAGAGTCAGATGATCCTGATGGCTCTCAAATTGAGAAAATAAAAGAAGAAATAACTCAGCTGCGCAATAA
TGTCTTTCAGGAAATTTATCATGAGAGAGAGGAATATGAGATGCTAACTAGTTTGGCACAGAAATGGTTC
CCTGAGCTGCCTCTGCTTCATCCTGAAATAGGATTACTCAAATACATGAACTCTGGTGGTCTCCTTACAA
TGAGCTTGGAACGAGATCTTCTTGATGCTGAGCCCATGAAGGAACTTAGCAGCAAGCGTCCTTTGGTACG
TTCTGAGGTTAATGGGCAGATAATTCTGTTAAAGGGCTATTCTGTGGATGTTGACACAGAAGCCAAGGTG
ATTGAGAGAGCAGCCACCTACCATAGAGCTTGGAGAGAAGCTGAAGGAGACTCAGGGTTACTGCCATTGA
TATTCCTGTTTTTATGTAAGTCTGATCCTATGGCTTATCTGATGGTCCCATACTACCCTAGGGCAAACCT
GAATGCTGTTCAAGCCAACATGCCTTTAAATTCAGAAGAAACTTTAAAGGTCATGAAAGGTGTTGCCCAG
GGTCTGCATACATTGCATAAGGCTGACATAATTCATGGATCACTTCATCAGAACAATGTATTTGCTTTAA
ACCGTGAACAAGGAATTGTTGGAGATTTTGACTTCACCAAATCTGTGAGTCAGCGAGCCTCGGTGAACAT
GATGGTTGGTGACTTGAGTTTGATGTCACCTGAGTTGAAAATGGGAAAACCTGCTTCTCCAGGTTCAGAC
TTATATGCTTATGGCTGCCTCTTATTATGGCTTTCTGTTCAAAATCAGGAGTTTGAGATAAATAAAGATG
GAATCCCCAAAGTGGATCAGTTTCATCTGGATGATAAAGTCAAATCCCTCCTCTGTAGCTTGATATGTTA
TAGAAGTTCAATGACTGCTGAACAAGTTTTAAATGCTGAATGTTTCTTGATGCCAAAGGAGCAATCAGTT
CCAAACCCAGAAAAAGATACTGAATACACCCTATATAAAAAGGAAGAAGAAATAAAGACGGAGAACTTGG
ATAAATGTATGGAGAAGACAAGAAATGGTGAAGCCAACTTTGATTGTTAA
